Addgene plasmid #215987: AA369
Purpose: Fragmid fragment: (N' terminus) attenuate expression
Depositing lab: John Doench. Depositing organization: Broad Institute. Publication: Modular vector assembly enables rapid assessment of emerging CRISPR technologies. McGee AV, Liu YV, Griffith AL, Szegletes ZM, Wen B, Kraus C, Miller NW, Steger RJ, Escude Velasco B, Bosch JA, Zirin JD, Viswanatha R, Sontheimer EJ, Goodale A, Greene MA, Green TM, Doench JG. Cell Genom. 2024 Mar 13;4(3):100519. doi: 10.1016/j.xgen.2024.100519. PubMed 38484704.
Backbone
  Vector backbone: pUC57-Kan
  Vector type: Fragment
Growth in bacteria
  Bacterial resistance: Kanamycin, 50 μg/mL
  Growth temperature: 37°C
  Growth strain: DH5alpha
  Copy number: Unknown
Gene/Insert
  Gene/Insert name: Start; u(S)ORF_v1.1; Stop; Start
  Species: Other
  Cloning method: Unknown
Resource information
  A portion of this plasmid was derived from a plasmid made by: Genscript ID: U135JHJ190-21
Terms and licenses: Academic/Nonprofit Terms; Industry Terms: Not Available to Industry
Depositor comments: Please visit https://www.biorxiv.org/content/10.1101/2023.10.25.564061v1 for bioRxiv preprint.
How to cite: AA369 was a gift from John Doench (Addgene plasmid # 215987 ; http://n2t.net/addgene:215987 ; RRID:Addgene_215987)
