[The description below was written by a language model from this plasmid's Addgene catalogue record and pLannotate feature annotations shown in this document.]
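Description:
AA369 is a small (about 2.7 kb) donor plasmid from the Fragmid modular cloning toolkit, built on the pUC57-Kan cloning backbone and catalogued as a "fragment" rather than a finished expression vector. It is maintained in E. coli through a high-copy ColE1/pUC-type origin and selected with kanamycin via the aph(3')-Ia KanR gene. The remaining annotated features are backbone remnants typical of pUC-derived vectors: a lac promoter with its operator and CAP binding site, a partial lacZα, and short fragments of lacI, rop and the pBR322 bom region. None of these belong to the functional payload.

The insert is a short synthetic module described as Start; u(S)ORF_v1.1; Stop; Start, assigned to the N-terminal position of an assembled construct and intended to attenuate expression. The name indicates a short upstream open reading frame with its own start and stop codons, followed by a second start codon for the downstream coding sequence. Upstream ORFs of this kind generally capture scanning ribosomes so that fewer initiate at the main ORF, lowering translation of the protein that follows. The feature table does not annotate the uORF itself. It does show a roughly 60 nt match to an N-terminal mVenus fragment (VN155) in the insert region, which the catalogue entry does not mention; this may be an automated similarity hit and the record does not explain it. The plasmid carries no eukaryotic promoter of its own, and the cloning method and assembly sites are not recorded. Its use is as a building block, combined with other Fragmid fragments and a destination vector, when reduced expression of a CRISPR-related or other protein is wanted.
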