Features (pLannotate 1.2.2; 10 found; start..end, strand, type, name):
    137..236     +  misc_feature   bom (fragment): basis of mobility region from pBR322
    242..399     -  CDS            lacZα (fragment): LacZα fragment of β-galactosidase; lacZ fragment
    454..516     +  CDS            VN155(I152L) (fragment): improved N-terminal fragment of mVenus for use in bimolecular fluorescence complementation (BiFC) (Kodama and Hu, 2010)
    627..643     -  protein_bind   lac operator: The lac repressor binds to the lac operator to inhibit transcription in E. coli. This inhibition can be relieved by adding lactose or isopropyl-β-D-thiogalactopyranoside (IPTG). lac repressor encoded by lacI
    651..681     -  promoter       lac promoter: promoter for the E. coli lac operon
    696..717     -  protein_bind   CAP binding site: CAP binding activates transcription in the presence of cAMP. E. coli catabolite activator protein
    730..822     -  CDS            lacI (fragment): lac repressor; lacI; The lac repressor binds to the lac operator to inhibit transcription in E. coli. This inhibition can be relieved by adding lactose or isopropyl-β-D-thiogalactopyranoside (IPTG).
   1005..1593    -  rep_origin     ori: high-copy-number ColE1/pMB1/pBR322/pUC origin of replication
   1771..2580    -  CDS            KanR: aminoglycoside phosphotransferase; aph(3')-Ia; confers resistance to kanamycin in bacteria or G418 (Geneticin®) in eukaryotes
   2687..35      +  CDS            rop (fragment) (across the origin): Rop protein, which maintains plasmids at low copy number; rop
>Addgene plasmid #215987 | AA369 | addgene full sequence | sequence record 431484 | Addgene NGS Result
TCGCGCGTTTCGGTGATGACGGTGAAAACCTCTGACACATGCAGCTCCCGGAGACGGTCACAGCTTGTCT
GTAAGCGGATGCCGGGAGCAGACAAGCCCGTCAGGGCGCGTCAGCGGGTGTTGGCGGGTGTCGGGGCTGG
CTTAACTATGCGGCATCAGAGCAGATTGTACTGAGAGTGCACCATATGCGGTGTGAAATACCGCACAGAT
GCGTAAGGAGAAAATACCGCATCAGGCGCCATTCGCCATTCAGGCTGCGCAACTGTTGGGAAGGGCGATC
GGTGCGGGCCTCTTCGCTATTACGCCAGCTGGCGAAAGGGGGATGTGCTGCAAGGCGATTAAGTTGGGTA
ACGCCAGGGTTTTCCCAGTCACGACGTTGTAAAACGACGGCCAGAGAATTCGAGCTCGGTACCTCGCGAA
TACATCTAGATGAAGACGTAGGAGAATTCCAACATGGTGAGCAAGGGCGAGGAGCTGTTCACCGGGGTGG
TGCCCATCCTGGTCGAGCTGGACGGCTCTAGATAATAACATGGGCAGCAGTCTTCATCGGATCCCGGGCC
CGTCGACTGCAGAGGCCTGCATGCAAGCTTGGTGTAATCATGGTCATAGCTGTTTCCTGTGTGAAATTGT
TATCCGCTCACAATTCCACACAACATACGAGCCGGAAGCATAAAGTGTAAAGCCTGGGGTGCCTAATGAG
TGAGCTAACTCACATTAATTGCGTTGCGCTCACTGCCCGCTTTCCAGTCGGGAAACCTGTCGTGCCAGCT
GCATTAATGAATCGGCCAACGCGCGGGGAGAGGCGGTTTGCGTATTGGGCGCTCTTCCGCTTCCTCGCTC
ACTGACTCGCTGCGCTCGGTCGTTCGGCTGCGGCGAGCGGTATCAGCTCACTCAAAGGCGGTAATACGGT
TATCCACAGAATCAGGGGATAACGCAGGAAAGAACATGTGAGCAAAAGGCCAGCAAAAGGCCAGGAACCG
TAAAAAGGCCGCGTTGCTGGCGTTTTTCCATAGGCTCCGCCCCCCTGACGAGCATCACAAAAATCGACGC
TCAAGTCAGAGGTGGCGAAACCCGACAGGACTATAAAGATACCAGGCGTTTCCCCCTGGAAGCTCCCTCG
TGCGCTCTCCTGTTCCGACCCTGCCGCTTACCGGATACCTGTCCGCCTTTCTCCCTTCGGGAAGCGTGGC
GCTTTCTCATAGCTCACGCTGTAGGTATCTCAGTTCGGTGTAGGTCGTTCGCTCCAAGCTGGGCTGTGTG
CACGAACCCCCCGTTCAGCCCGACCGCTGCGCCTTATCCGGTAACTATCGTCTTGAGTCCAACCCGGTAA
GACACGACTTATCGCCACTGGCAGCAGCCACTGGTAACAGGATTAGCAGAGCGAGGTATGTAGGCGGTGC
TACAGAGTTCTTGAAGTGGTGGCCTAACTACGGCTACACTAGAAGAACAGTATTTGGTATCTGCGCTCTG
CTGAAGCCAGTTACCTTCGGAAAAAGAGTTGGTAGCTCTTGATCCGGCAAACAAACCACCGCTGGTAGCG
GTGGTTTTTTTGTTTGCAAGCAGCAGATTACGCGCAGAAAAAAAGGATCTCAAGAAGATCCTTTGATCTT
TTCTACGGGGTCTGACGCTCAGTGGAACGAAAACTCACGTTAAGGGATTTTGGTCATGAGATTATCAAAA
AGGATCTTCACCTAGATCCTTTTAAATTAAAAATGAAGTTTTAAATCAAGCCCAATCTGAATAATGTTAC
AACCAATTAACCAATTCTGATTAGAAAAACTCATCGAGCATCAAATGAAACTGCAATTTATTCATATCAG
GATTATCAATACCATATTTTTGAAAAAGCCGTTTCTGTAATGAAGGAGAAAACTCACCGAGGCAGTTCCA
TAGGATGGCAAGATCCTGGTATCGGTCTGCGATTCCGACTCGTCCAACATCAATACAACCTATTAATTTC
CCCTCGTCAAAAATAAGGTTATCAAGTGAGAAATCACCATGAGTGACGACTGAATCCGGTGAGAATGGCA
AAAGTTTATGCATTTCTTTCCAGACTTGTTCAACAGGCCAGCCATTACGCTCGTCATCAAAATCACTCGC
ATCAACCAAACCGTTATTCATTCGTGATTGCGCCTGAGCGAGACGAAATACGCGATCGCTGTTAAAAGGA
CAATTACAAACAGGAATCGAATGCAACCGGCGCAGGAACACTGCCAGCGCATCAACAATATTTTCACCTG
AATCAGGATATTCTTCTAATACCTGGAATGCTGTTTTTCCGGGGATCGCAGTGGTGAGTAACCATGCATC
ATCAGGAGTACGGATAAAATGCTTGATGGTCGGAAGAGGCATAAATTCCGTCAGCCAGTTTAGTCTGACC
ATCTCATCTGTAACATCATTGGCAACGCTACCTTTGCCATGTTTCAGAAACAACTCTGGCGCATCGGGCT
TCCCATACAAGCGATAGATTGTCGCACCTGATTGCCCGACATTATCGCGAGCCCATTTATACCCATATAA
ATCAGCATCCATGTTGGAATTTAATCGCGGCCTCGACGTTTCCCGTTGAATATGGCTCATAACACCCCTT
GTATTACTGTTTATGTAAGCAGACAGTTTTATTGTTCATGATGATATATTTTTATCTTGTGCAATGTAAC
ATCAGAGATTTTGAGACACGGGCCAGAGCTGCA
